>Addgene plasmid #62191 | c3GIC9 | depositor full sequence | sequence record 156341 | c3GIC9 sequence 10751 bps
GATCCCCCGGGCTGCAGGAATTAATTCGTCGACCTCGAAATTCTACCGGGTAGGGGAGGCGCTTTTCCCA
AGGCAGTCTGGAGCATGCGCTTTAGCAGCCCCGCTGGGCACTTGGCGCTACACAAGTGGCCTCTGGCCTC
GCACACATTCCACATCCACCGGTAGGCGCCAACCGGCTCCGTTCTTTGGTGGCCCCTTCGCGCCACCTTC
TACTCCTCCCCTAGTCAGGAAGTTCCCCCCCGCCCCGCAGCTCGCGTCGTGCAGGACGTGACAAATGGAA
GTAGCACGTCTCACTAGTCTCGTGCAGATGGACAGCACCGCTGAGCAATGGAAGCGGGTAGGCCTTTGGG
GCAGCGGCCAATAGCAGCTTTGCTCCTTCGCTTTCTGGGCTCAGAGGCTGGGAAGGGGTGGGTCCGGGGG
CGGGCTCAGGGGCGGGCTCAGGGGCGGGGCGGGCGCCCGAAGGTCCTCCGGAGGCCCGGCATTCTGCACG
CTTCAAAAGCGCACGTCTGCCGCGCTGTTCTCCTCTTCCTCATCTCCGGGCCTTTCGACCTGCATCCATC
TAGATCTCGATCGAGCAGCTGAAGCTTATGGAGAAGTTACTATTCCGAAGTTCCTATTCTCTAGAAAGTA
TAGGAACTTCGATCCCCCTCGATCCCCCGGGCTGCAGATCTGTAGGGCGCAGTAGTCCAGGGTTTCCTTG
ATGATGTCATACTTATCCTGTCCCTTTTTTTTCCACAGCTCGCGGTTGAGGACAAACTCTTCGCGGTCTT
TCCAGTGGGGATCGACGGTATCGATAAGCTTGCAGATCTGCGACTCTAGAGGATCTGCGACTCTAGAGGA
TCATAATCAGCCATACCACATTTGTAGAGGTTTTACTTGCTTTAAAAAACCTCCCACACCTCCCCCTGAA
CCTGAAACATAAAATGAATGCAATTGTTGTTGTTAACTTGTTTATTGCAGCTTATAATGGTTACAAATAA
AGCAATAGCATCACAAATTTCACAAATAAAGCATTTTTTTCACTGCATTCTAGTTGTGGTTTGTCCAAAC
TCATCAATGTATCTTATCATGTCTGGATCTGCGACTCTAGAGGATCATAATCAGCCATACCACATTTGTA
GAGGTTTTACTTGCTTTAAAAAACCTCCCACACCTCCCCCTGAACCTGAAACATAAAATGAATGCAATTG
TTGTTGTTAACTTGTTTATTGCAGCTTATAATGGTTACAAATAAAGCAATAGCATCACAAATTTCACAAA
TAAAGCATTTTTTTCACTGCATTCTAGTTGTGGTTTGTCCAAACTCATCAATGTATCTTATCATGTCTGG
ATCGAGTTTACCATGCATGTGTTCGATTCTAGATTCGAGTTTACTCCCTATCAGTGATAGAGAACGTATG
AAGAGTTTACTCCCTATCAGTGATAGAGAACGTATGCAGACTTTACTCCCTATCAGTGATAGAGAACGTA
TAAGGAGTTTACTCCCTATCAGTGATAGAGAACGTATGACCAGTTTACTCCCTATCAGTGATAGAGAACG
TATCTACAGTTTACTCCCTATCAGTGATAGAGAACGTATATCCAGTTTACTCCCTATCAGTGATAGAGAA
CGTATAAGCTTTAGGCGTGTACGGTGGGCGCCTATAAAAGCAGAGCTCGTTTAGTGAACCGTCAGATCGC
CTGGAGCAATTCCACAACACTTTTGTCTTATACCAACTTTCCGTACCACTTCCTACCCTCGTAAAGTCGA
GCTTGCGTTGGATCCACCATGGTGAGCAAGGGCGAGGAGCTGTTCACCGGGGTGGTGCCCATCCTGGTCG
AGCTGGACGGCGACGTAAACGGCCACAAGTTCAGCGTGTCTGGCGAGGGCGAGGGCGATGCCACCTACGG
CAAGCTGACCCTGAAGTTCATCTGCACCACCGGCAAGCTGCCCGTGCCCTGGCCCACCCTCGTGACCACC
CTGACCTACGGCGTGCAGTGCTTCAGCCGCTACCCCGACCACATGAAGCAGCACGACTTCTTCAAGTCCG
CCATGCCCGAAGGCTACGTCCAGGAGCGCACCATCTTCTTCAAGGACGACGGCAACTACAAGACCCGCGC
CGAGGTGAAGTTCGAGGGCGACACCCTGGTGAACCGCATCGAGCTGAAGGGCATCGACTTCAAGGAGGAC
GGCAACATCCTGGGGCACAAGCTGGAGTACAACTACAACAGCCACAACGTCTATATCATGGCCGACAAGC
AGAAGAACGGCATCAAGGCGAACTTCAAGATCCGCCACAACATCGAGGACGGCAGCGTGCAGCTCGCCGA
CCACTACCAGCAGAACACCCCCATCGGCGACGGCCCCGTGCTGCTGCCCGACAACCACTACCTGAGCACC
CAGTCCGCCCTGAGCAAAGACCCCAACGAGAAGCGCGATCACATGGTCCTGCTGGAGTTCGTGACCGCCG
CCGGGATCACTCTCGGCATGGACGAGCTGTACAAGTAATGAATTTTCCGCCCCCCCCCCCTAACGTTACT
GGCCGAAGCCGCTTGGAATAAGGCCGGTGTGCGTTTGTCTATATGTTATTTTCCACCATATTGCCGTCTT
TTGGCAATGTGAGGGCCCGGAAACCTGGCCCTGTCTTCTTGACGAGCATTCCTAGGGGTCTTTCCCCTCT
CGCCAAAGGAATGCAAGGTCTGTTGAATGTCGTGAAGGAAGCAGTTCCTCTGGAAGCTTCTTGAAGACAA
ACAACGTCTGTAGCGACCCTTTGCAGGCAGCGGAACCCCCCACCTGGCGACAGGTGCCTCTGCGGCCAAA
AGCCACGTGTATAAGATACACCTGCAAAGGCGGCACAACCCCAGTGCCACGTTGTGAGTTGGATAGTTGT
GGAAAGAGTCAAATGGCTCTCCTCAAGCGTATTCAACAAGGGGCTGAAGGATGCCCAGAAGGTACCCCAT
TGTATGGGATCTGATCTGGGGCCTCGGTGCACATGCTTTACATGTGTTTAGTCGAGGTTAAAAAAACGTC
TAGGCCCCCCGAACCACGGGGACGTGGTTTTCCTTTGAAAAACACGATGATAATATGGCCCTCGAGTATT
GATCAGTGGATCCGGTGCCACCATGGACTATAAGGACCACGACGGAGACTACAAGGATCATGATATTGAT
TACAAAGACGATGACGATAAGATGGCCCCAAAGAAGAAGCGGAAGGTCGGTATCCACGGAGTCCCAGCAG
CCGACAAGAAGTACAGCATCGGCCTGGACATCGGCACCAACTCTGTGGGCTGGGCCGTGATCACCGACGA
GTACAAGGTGCCCAGCAAGAAATTCAAGGTGCTGGGCAACACCGACCGGCACAGCATCAAGAAGAACCTG
ATCGGAGCCCTGCTGTTCGACAGCGGCGAAACAGCCGAGGCCACCCGGCTGAAGAGAACCGCCAGAAGAA
GATACACCAGACGGAAGAACCGGATCTGCTATCTGCAAGAGATCTTCAGCAACGAGATGGCCAAGGTGGA
CGACAGCTTCTTCCACAGACTGGAAGAGTCCTTCCTGGTGGAAGAGGATAAGAAGCACGAGCGGCACCCC
ATCTTCGGCAACATCGTGGACGAGGTGGCCTACCACGAGAAGTACCCCACCATCTACCACCTGAGAAAGA
AACTGGTGGACAGCACCGACAAGGCCGACCTGCGGCTGATCTATCTGGCCCTGGCCCACATGATCAAGTT
CCGGGGCCACTTCCTGATCGAGGGCGACCTGAACCCCGACAACAGCGACGTGGACAAGCTGTTCATCCAG
CTGGTGCAGACCTACAACCAGCTGTTCGAGGAAAACCCCATCAACGCCAGCGGCGTGGACGCCAAGGCCA
TCCTGTCTGCCAGACTGAGCAAGAGCAGACGGCTGGAAAATCTGATCGCCCAGCTGCCCGGCGAGAAGAA
GAATGGCCTGTTCGGAAACCTGATTGCCCTGAGCCTGGGCCTGACCCCCAACTTCAAGAGCAACTTCGAC
CTGGCCGAGGATGCCAAACTGCAGCTGAGCAAGGACACCTACGACGACGACCTGGACAACCTGCTGGCCC
AGATCGGCGACCAGTACGCCGACCTGTTTCTGGCCGCCAAGAACCTGTCCGACGCCATCCTGCTGAGCGA
CATCCTGAGAGTGAACACCGAGATCACCAAGGCCCCCCTGAGCGCCTCTATGATCAAGAGATACGACGAG
CACCACCAGGACCTGACCCTGCTGAAAGCTCTCGTGCGGCAGCAGCTGCCTGAGAAGTACAAAGAGATTT
TCTTCGACCAGAGCAAGAACGGCTACGCCGGCTACATTGACGGCGGAGCCAGCCAGGAAGAGTTCTACAA
GTTCATCAAGCCCATCCTGGAAAAGATGGACGGCACCGAGGAACTGCTCGTGAAGCTGAACAGAGAGGAC
CTGCTGCGGAAGCAGCGGACCTTCGACAACGGCAGCATCCCCCACCAGATCCACCTGGGAGAGCTGCACG
CCATTCTGCGGCGGCAGGAAGATTTTTACCCATTCCTGAAGGACAACCGGGAAAAGATCGAGAAGATCCT
GACCTTCCGCATCCCCTACTACGTGGGCCCTCTGGCCAGGGGAAACAGCAGATTCGCCTGGATGACCAGA
AAGAGCGAGGAAACCATCACCCCCTGGAACTTCGAGGAAGTGGTGGACAAGGGCGCTTCCGCCCAGAGCT
TCATCGAGCGGATGACCAACTTCGATAAGAACCTGCCCAACGAGAAGGTGCTGCCCAAGCACAGCCTGCT
GTACGAGTACTTCACCGTGTATAACGAGCTGACCAAAGTGAAATACGTGACCGAGGGAATGAGAAAGCCC
GCCTTCCTGAGCGGCGAGCAGAAAAAGGCCATCGTGGACCTGCTGTTCAAGACCAACCGGAAAGTGACCG
TGAAGCAGCTGAAAGAGGACTACTTCAAGAAAATCGAGTGCTTCGACTCCGTGGAAATCTCCGGCGTGGA
AGATCGGTTCAACGCCTCCCTGGGCACATACCACGATCTGCTGAAAATTATCAAGGACAAGGACTTCCTG
GACAATGAGGAAAACGAGGACATTCTGGAAGATATCGTGCTGACCCTGACACTGTTTGAGGACAGAGAGA
TGATCGAGGAACGGCTGAAAACCTATGCCCACCTGTTCGACGACAAAGTGATGAAGCAGCTGAAGCGGCG
GAGATACACCGGCTGGGGCAGGCTGAGCCGGAAGCTGATCAACGGCATCCGGGACAAGCAGTCCGGCAAG
ACAATCCTGGATTTCCTGAAGTCCGACGGCTTCGCCAACAGAAACTTCATGCAGCTGATCCACGACGACA
GCCTGACCTTTAAAGAGGACATCCAGAAAGCCCAGGTGTCCGGCCAGGGCGATAGCCTGCACGAGCACAT
TGCCAATCTGGCCGGCAGCCCCGCCATTAAGAAGGGCATCCTGCAGACAGTGAAGGTGGTGGACGAGCTC
GTGAAAGTGATGGGCCGGCACAAGCCCGAGAACATCGTGATCGAAATGGCCAGAGAGAACCAGACCACCC
AGAAGGGACAGAAGAACAGCCGCGAGAGAATGAAGCGGATCGAAGAGGGCATCAAAGAGCTGGGCAGCCA
GATCCTGAAAGAACACCCCGTGGAAAACACCCAGCTGCAGAACGAGAAGCTGTACCTGTACTACCTGCAG
AATGGGCGGGATATGTACGTGGACCAGGAACTGGACATCAACCGGCTGTCCGACTACGATGTGGACCATA
TCGTGCCTCAGAGCTTTCTGAAGGACGACTCCATCGACAACAAGGTGCTGACCAGAAGCGACAAGAACCG
GGGCAAGAGCGACAACGTGCCCTCCGAAGAGGTCGTGAAGAAGATGAAGAACTACTGGCGGCAGCTGCTG
AACGCCAAGCTGATTACCCAGAGAAAGTTCGACAATCTGACCAAGGCCGAGAGAGGCGGCCTGAGCGAAC
TGGATAAGGCCGGCTTCATCAAGAGACAGCTGGTGGAAACCCGGCAGATCACAAAGCACGTGGCACAGAT
CCTGGACTCCCGGATGAACACTAAGTACGACGAGAATGACAAGCTGATCCGGGAAGTGAAAGTGATCACC
CTGAAGTCCAAGCTGGTGTCCGATTTCCGGAAGGATTTCCAGTTTTACAAAGTGCGCGAGATCAACAACT
ACCACCACGCCCACGACGCCTACCTGAACGCCGTCGTGGGAACCGCCCTGATCAAAAAGTACCCTAAGCT
GGAAAGCGAGTTCGTGTACGGCGACTACAAGGTGTACGACGTGCGGAAGATGATCGCCAAGAGCGAGCAG
GAAATCGGCAAGGCTACCGCCAAGTACTTCTTCTACAGCAACATCATGAACTTTTTCAAGACCGAGATTA
CCCTGGCCAACGGCGAGATCCGGAAGCGGCCTCTGATCGAGACAAACGGCGAAACCGGGGAGATCGTGTG
GGATAAGGGCCGGGATTTTGCCACCGTGCGGAAAGTGCTGAGCATGCCCCAAGTGAATATCGTGAAAAAG
ACCGAGGTGCAGACAGGCGGCTTCAGCAAAGAGTCTATCCTGCCCAAGAGGAACAGCGATAAGCTGATCG
CCAGAAAGAAGGACTGGGACCCTAAGAAGTACGGCGGCTTCGACAGCCCCACCGTGGCCTATTCTGTGCT
GGTGGTGGCCAAAGTGGAAAAGGGCAAGTCCAAGAAACTGAAGAGTGTGAAAGAGCTGCTGGGGATCACC
ATCATGGAAAGAAGCAGCTTCGAGAAGAATCCCATCGACTTTCTGGAAGCCAAGGGCTACAAAGAAGTGA
AAAAGGACCTGATCATCAAGCTGCCTAAGTACTCCCTGTTCGAGCTGGAAAACGGCCGGAAGAGAATGCT
GGCCTCTGCCGGCGAACTGCAGAAGGGAAACGAACTGGCCCTGCCCTCCAAATATGTGAACTTCCTGTAC
CTGGCCAGCCACTATGAGAAGCTGAAGGGCTCCCCCGAGGATAATGAGCAGAAACAGCTGTTTGTGGAAC
AGCACAAGCACTACCTGGACGAGATCATCGAGCAGATCAGCGAGTTCTCCAAGAGAGTGATCCTGGCCGA
CGCTAATCTGGACAAAGTGCTGTCCGCCTACAACAAGCACCGGGATAAGCCCATCAGAGAGCAGGCCGAG
AATATCATCCACCTGTTTACCCTGACCAATCTGGGAGCCCCTGCCGCCTTCAAGTACTTTGACACCACCA
TCGACCGGAAGAGGTACACCAGCACCAAAGAGGTGCTGGACGCCACCCTGATCCACCAGAGCATCACCGG
CCTGTACGAGACACGGATCGACCTGTCTCAGCTGGGAGGCGACAAAAGGCCGGCGGCCACGAAAAAGGCC
GGCCAGGCAAAAAAGAAAAAGTAAGAATTCGCCAGCACAGTGCTCGAGCGTTGAGAACTTCAGGGTGAGT
TTGGGGACCCTTGATTGTTCTTTCTTTTTCGCTATTGTAAAATTCATGTTATATGGAGGGGGCAAAGTTT
TCAGGGTGTTGTTTAGAATGGGAAGATGTCCCTTGTATCACCATGGACCCTCATGATAATTTTGTTTCTT
TCACTTTCTACTCTGTTGACAACCATTGTCTCCTCTTATTTTCTTTTCATTTTCTGTAACTTTTTCGTTA
AACTTTAGCTTGCATTTGTAACGAATTTTTAAATTCACTTTTGTTTATTTGTCAGATTGTAAGTACTTTC
TCTAATCACTTTTTTTTCAAGGCAATCAGGGTATATTATATTGTACTTCAGCACAGTTTTAGAGAACAAT
TGTTATAATTAAATGATAAGGTAGAATATTTCTGCATATAAATTCTGGCTGGCGTGGAAATATTCTTATT
GGTAGAAACAACTACACCCTGGTCATCATCCTGCCTTTCTCTTTATGGTTACAATGATATACACTGTTTG
AGATGAGGATAAAATACTCTGAGTCCAAACCGGGCCCCTCTGCTAACCATGTTCATGCCTTCTTCTCTTT
CCTACAGCTCCTGGGCAACGTGCTGGTTGTTGTGCTGTCTCATCATTTTGGCAAAGGATTCACTCCTCAG
GTGCAGGCTGCCTATCAGAAGGTGGTGGCTGGTGTGGCCAATGCCCTGGCTCACAAATACCACTGAGATC
GTTTTCCCTCTGCCAAAAATTATGGGGACATCATGAAGCCCCTTGAGCATCTGACTTCTGGCTAATAAAG
GAAATTTATTTTCATTGCAATAGTGTGTTGGAATTTCTCGATCGCTAGCATCCTAGGCGCGCCACATGTG
AGCAAAAGGCCAGCAAAAGGCCAGGAACCGTAAAAAGGCCGCGTTGCTGGCGTTTTTCCATAGGCTCCGC
CCCCCTGACGAGCATCACAAAAATCGACGCTCAAGTCAGAGGTGGCGAAACCCGACAGGACTATAAAGAT
ACCAGGCGTTTCCCCCTGGAAGCTCCCTCGTGCGCTCTCCTGTTCCGACCCTGCCGCTTACCGGATACCT
GTCCGCCTTTCTCCCTTCGGGAAGCGTGGCGCTTTCTCATAGCTCACGCTGTAGGTATCTCAGTTCGGTG
TAGGTCGTTCGCTCCAAGCTGGGCTGTGTGCACGAACCCCCCGTTCAGCCCGACCGCTGCGCCTTATCCG
GTAACTATCGTCTTGAGTCCAACCCGGTAAGACACGACTTATCGCCACTGGCAGCAGCCACTGGTAACAG
GATTAGCAGAGCGAGGTATGTAGGCGGTGCTACAGAGTTCTTGAAGTGGTGGCCTAACTACGGCTACACT
AGAAGGACAGTATTTGGTATCTGCGCTCTGCTGAAGCCAGTTACCTTCGGAAAAAGAGTTGGTAGCTCTT
GATCCGGCAAACAAACCACCGCTGGTAGCGGTGGTTTTTTTGTTTGCAAGCAGCAGATTACGCGCAGAAA
AAAAGGATCTCAAGAAGATCCTTTGATCTTTTCTACGGGGTCTGACGCTCAGTGGAACGAAAACTCACGT
TAAGGGATTTTGGTCATGAGATTATCAAAAAGGATCTTCACCTAGATCCTTTTAAATTAAAAATGAAGTT
TTAAATCAATCTAAAGTATATATGAGTAAACTTGGTCTGACAGTTACCAATGCTTAATCAGTGAGGCACC
TATCTCAGCGATCTGTCTATTTCGTTCATCCATAGTTGCCTGACTCCCCGTCGTGTAGATAACTACGATA
CGGGAGGGCTTACCATCTGGCCCCAGTGCTGCAATGATACCGCGAGACCCACGCTCACCGGCTCCAGATT
TATCAGCAATAAACCAGCCAGCCGGAAGGGCCGAGCGCAGAAGTGGTCCTGCAACTTTATCCGCCTCCAT
CCAGTCTATTAATTGTTGCCGGGAAGCTAGAGTAAGTAGTTCGCCAGTTAATAGTTTGCGCAACGTTGTT
GCCATTGCTACAGGCATCGTGGTGTCACGCTCGTCGTTTGGTATGGCTTCATTCAGCTCCGGTTCCCAAC
GATCAAGGCGAGTTACATGATCCCCCATGTTGTGCAAAAAAGCGGTTAGCTCCTTCGGTCCTCCGATCGT
TGTCAGAAGTAAGTTGGCCGCAGTGTTATCACTCATGGTTATGGCAGCACTGCATAATTCTCTTACTGTC
ATGCCATCCGTAAGATGCTTTTCTGTGACTGGTGAGTACTCAACCAAGTCATTCTGAGAATAGTGTATGC
GGCGACCGAGTTGCTCTTGCCCGGCGTCAATACGGGATAATACCGCGCCACATAGCAGAACTTTAAAAGT
GCTCATCATTGGAAAACGTTCTTCGGGGCGAAAACTCTCAAGGATCTTACCGCTGTTGAGATCCAGTTCG
ATGTAACCCACTCGTGCACCCAACTGATCTTCAGCATCTTTTACTTTCACCAGCGTTTCTGGGTGAGCAA
AAACAGGAAGGCAAAATGCCGCAAAAAAGGGAATAAGGGCGACACGGAAATGTTGAATACTCATACTCTT
CCTTTTTCAATATTATTGAAGCATTTATCAGGGTTATTGTCTCATGAGCGGATACATATTTGAATGTATT
TAGAAAAATAAACAAATAGGGGTTCCGCGCACATTTCCCCGAAAAGTGCCACCTAAATTGTAAGCGTTAA
TATTTTGTTAAAATTCGCGTTAAATTTTTGTTAAATCAGCTCATTTTTTAACCAATAGGCCGAAATCGGC
AAAATCCCTTATAAATCAAAAGAATAGACCGAGATAGGGT
[37 nt withheld, positions 10191-10227]
AAAGAACGTGGACTCCAACGTCAAAGG
[49 nt withheld, positions 10255-10303]
T
[91 nt withheld, positions 10305-10395]
G
[124 nt withheld, positions 10397-10520]
CCCATTCGCCATTCAGGCTGCGCAACTGTTGGGAAGGGCGATCGGTGCGGGCCTCTTCGCTATTACGCCA
GCTGGCGAAAGGGGGATGTGCTGCAAGGCGATTAAGTTGGGTAACGCCAGGGTTTTCCCAGTCACGACGT
TGTAAAACGACGGCCAGTGAGCGCGCGTAATACGACTCACTATAGGGCGAATTGGAGCTCCACCGCGGTG
GCGGCCGCTCTAGAACTAGTG
Features (pLannotate 1.2.2; 24 found; start..end, strand, type, name):
     48..547     +  promoter       PGK promoter: mouse phosphoglycerate kinase 1 promoter
    607..640     +  protein_bind   FRT (minimal): supports FLP-mediated excision but not integration (Turan and Bode, 2011) FLP recombinase from the Saccharomyces cerevisiae 2μ plasmid
    673..776     +  misc_feature   Ad SA: adenovirus major late transcript splice acceptor (Friedrich and Soriano, 1991)
    782..802     -  misc_feature   MCS (fragment): pBluescript multiple cloning site
    839..922     +  CDS            large T antigen (fragment): large T antigen from SV40 (simian virus 40)
    945..1079    +  polyA_signal   SV40 poly(A) signal: SV40 polyadenylation signal
   1093..1176    +  CDS            large T antigen (fragment): large T antigen from SV40 (simian virus 40)
   1199..1333    +  polyA_signal   SV40 poly(A) signal: SV40 polyadenylation signal
   1367..1745    +  promoter       TRE3G promoter: 3rd-generation Tet-responsive promoter that can be activated by binding of Tet-On® 3G
   1769..2488    +  CDS            EGFP: the original enhanced GFP (Yang et al., 1996) mammalian codon-optimized
   2601..3063    +  misc_feature   IRES: internal ribosome entry site (IRES) of the encephalomyocarditis virus (EMCV)
   3223..4824    +  CDS            Cas9(N): N-terminal portion of Streptococcus pyogenes Cas9 (Zetsche et al., 2015)
   4825..7323    +  CDS            Cas9(C): C-terminal portion of Streptococcus pyogenes Cas9 (Zetsche et al., 2015)
   7324..7371    +  CDS            nucleoplasmin NLS: bipartite nuclear localization signal from nucleoplasmin
   7415..7987    +  intron         β-globin intron: intron from rabbit β-globin gene
   7991..8113    +  CDS            HBB: HBB_COLGU - Experimental evidence at transcript level: Swiss-Prot protein existence level 2. Involved in oxygen transport from the lung to the various peripheral tissues. From Colobus guereza (Mantled guereza) (Eastern black-and-white colobus monkey).
   8184..8226    +  polyA_signal   β-globin poly(A) signal (fragment): rabbit β-globin polyadenylation signal (Gil and Proudfoot, 1987)
   8315..8903    -  rep_origin     ori: high-copy-number ColE1/pMB1/pBR322/pUC origin of replication
   9074..9934    -  CDS            AmpR: β-lactamase; bla; confers resistance to ampicillin, carbenicillin, and related antibiotics
   9935..10039   -  promoter       AmpR promoter: bla
  10092..10520   -  rep_origin     f1 ori (sequence partly withheld): f1 bacteriophage origin of replication; arrow indicates direction of (+) strand synthesis
  10525..10680   -  CDS            lacZα (fragment): LacZα fragment of β-galactosidase; lacZ fragment
  10688..10706   +  promoter       T7 promoter: promoter for bacteriophage T7 RNA polymerase
  10715..22      +  misc_feature   MCS (fragment) (across the origin): pBluescript multiple cloning site
