[The description below was written by a language model from this plasmid's Addgene catalogue record and pLannotate feature annotations shown in this document.]
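Description:
c3GIC9 is a col1a1 Flp-in targeting plasmid of about 10.7 kb, catalogued as a CRISPR vector and designed to place a doxycycline-inducible GFP-IRES-Cas9 cassette at the col1a1 locus. It sits on a pBluescript-type backbone carrying a high-copy ColE1/pUC origin, an f1 origin, a lacZα fragment and T7 promoter remnant, and the β-lactamase gene for ampicillin selection in bacteria.

The targeting module at the start of the annotated sequence consists of a mouse PGK promoter, a minimal FRT site and an adenovirus major late splice acceptor, followed by tandem SV40 polyadenylation signals. In Flp-in systems of this kind, FLP-mediated recombination at a pre-engineered genomic FRT site typically brings a promoter next to a resident selection marker so that correct integrants can be selected, although the record does not spell out this mechanism. The SV40 poly(A) repeats presumably act as a transcriptional stop separating this module from the payload.

Downstream, a TRE3G promoter, which responds to a Tet-On 3G-type transactivator, drives a bicistronic transcript: EGFP first, then an EMCV IRES, then human codon-optimized Streptococcus pyogenes Cas9 derived from PX330. The catalogue lists an N-terminal 3xFLAG tag, and a C-terminal nucleoplasmin NLS is annotated. A rabbit β-globin intron and poly(A) region terminate the unit. GFP fluorescence therefore reports induction of the nuclease.

An NsiI site allows insertion of U6-sgRNA cassettes, so guide and inducible Cas9 can be delivered in a single targeting event. The construct is intended for inducible in vivo genome editing.
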