Addgene plasmid #62191: c3GIC9
Purpose: col1a1 targeting vector for inducible [TRE3G]-GFP-IRES-Cas9 expression. Contains NsiI cloning site for U6-sgRNA cassettes
Depositing lab: Lukas Dow. Depositing organization: Cornell University. Publication: Inducible in vivo genome editing with CRISPR-Cas9. Dow LE, Fisher J, O'Rourke KP, Muley A, Kastenhuber ER, Livshits G, Tschaharganeh DF, Socci ND, Lowe SW. Nat Biotechnol. 2015 Apr;33(4):390-4. doi: 10.1038/nbt.3155. Epub 2015 Feb 18. PubMed 25690852.
Backbone
  Vector backbone: col1a1 Flp-in targeting construct
  Total vector size (bp): 10740
  Vector type: CRISPR
Growth in bacteria
  Bacterial resistance: Ampicillin, 100 μg/mL
  Growth temperature: 30°C
  Growth strain: Top10
  Copy number: Unknown
Gene/Insert
  Gene/Insert name: humanized S. Pyogenes Cas9 (alt names: SpCas9; hSpCas9; hCas9)
  Species: S. Pyogenes
  Insert size (bp): 4164
  Promoter: TRE3G
  Tag / fusion protein: 3x FLAG (N terminal on insert)
  Cloning method: Restriction Enzyme; 5′ cloning site AgeI (destroyed during cloning); 3′ cloning site EcoRI (not destroyed)
  Sequencing primers: 5′ TCTGCGACTCTAGAGGATCA; 3′ CACCCTGAAAACTTTGCCCC
Resource information
  A portion of this plasmid was derived from a plasmid made by: hCas9 was cloned from PX330
Terms and licenses: Academic/Nonprofit Terms; Industry Terms: Not Available to Industry
How to cite: c3GIC9 was a gift from Lukas Dow (Addgene plasmid # 62191 ; http://n2t.net/addgene:62191 ; RRID:Addgene_62191)
