>Addgene plasmid #62191 | c3GIC9 | addgene partial sequence | sequence record 156335 | mPGK-F 5'-cattctgcacgcttcaaaag-3'
TCTCCTCTTCCTCATCTCCGGGCCTTTCGACCTGCATCCATCTAGATCTCGATCGAGCAGCTGAAGCTTA
TGGAGAAGTTACTATTCCGAAGTTCCTATTCTCTAGAAAGTATAGGAACTTCGATCCCCCTCGATCCCCC
GGGCTGCAGATCTGTAGGGCGCAGTAGTCCAGGGTTTCCTTGATGATGTCATACTTATCCTGTCCCTTTT
TTTTCCACAGCTCGCGGTTGAGGACAAACTCTTCGCGGTCTTTCCAGTGGGGATCGACGGTATCGATAAG
CTTGCAGATCTGCGACTCTAGAGGATCTGCGACTCTAGAGGATCATAATCAGCCATACCACATTTGTAGA
GGTTTTACTTGCTTTAAAAAACCTCCCACACCTCCCCCTGAACCTGAAACATAAAATGAATGCAATTGTT
GTTGTTAACTTGTTTATTGCAGCTTATAATGGTTACAAATAAAGCAATAGCATCACAAATTTCACAAATA
AAGCATTTTTTTCACTGCATTCTAGTTGTGGTTTGTCCAAACTCATCAATGTATCTTATCATGTCTGGAT
CTGCGACTCTAGAGGATCATAATCAGCCATACCACATTTGTAGAGGTTTTACTTGCTTTAAAAAACCTCC
CACACCTCCCCCTGAACCTGAAACATAAAATGAATGCAATTGTTGTTGTTAACTTGTTTATTGCAGCTTA
TAATGGTTACAAATAAAGCAATAGCATCACAAATTTCACAAATAAAGCATTTTTTTCACTGCATTCTAGT
TGTGGTTTGTCCAAACTCATCAATGTATCTTATCATGTCTGGATCGAGTTTACCATGCATGTGTTCGATT
CTAGATTCGAGTTTACTCCCTATCAGTGATAGAGAACGTATGAAGAGTTTACTCCCTATCAGTGATAGAG
AACGTATGCAGACTTTACTCCCTATCAGTGATAGAGAACGTATAAGGAGTTTACTCCCTATCAGTGATAG
AGAACGTATGACCAGTTTACTCCCTATCAGTGATAGAGAACGTATCTAC
