>Addgene plasmid #62191 | c3GIC9 | addgene partial sequence | sequence record 156337 | LNCX 5'-AGCTCGTTTAGTGAACCGTCAGATC-3'
CAACACTTTTGTCTTATACCAACTTTCCGTACCACTTCCTACCCTCGTAAAGTCGAGCTTGCGTTGGATC
CACCATGGTGAGCAAGGGCGAGGAGCTGTTCACCGGGGTGGTGCCCATCCTGGTCGAGCTGGACGGCGAC
GTAAACGGCCACAAGTTCAGCGTGTCTGGCGAGGGCGAGGGCGATGCCACCTACGGCAAGCTGACCCTGA
AGTTCATCTGCACCACCGGCAAGCTGCCCGTGCCCTGGCCCACCCTCGTGACCACCCTGACCTACGGCGT
GCAGTGCTTCAGCCGCTACCCCGACCACATGAAGCAGCACGACTTCTTCAAGTCCGCCATGCCCGAAGGC
TACGTCCAGGAGCGCACCATCTTCTTCAAGGACGACGGCAACTACAAGACCCGCGCCGAGGTGAAGTTCG
AGGGCGACACCCTGGTGAACCGCATCGAGCTGAAGGGCATCGACTTCAAGGAGGACGGCAACATCCTGGG
GCACAAGCTGGAGTACAACTACAACAGCCACAACGTCTATATCATGGCCGACAAGCAGAAGAACGGCATC
AAGGCGAACTTCAAGATCCGCCACAACATCGAGGACGGCAGCGTGCAGCTCGCCGACCACTACCAGCAGA
ACACCCCCATCGGCGACGGCCCCGTGCTGCTGCCCGACAACCACTACCTGAGCACCCAGTCCGCCCTGAG
CAAAGACCCCAACGAGAAGCGCGATCACATGGTCCTGCTGGAGTTCGTGACCGCCGCCGGGATCACTCTC
GGCATGGACGAGCTGTACAAGTAATGAATTTTCCGCCCCCCCCCCCTAACGTTACTGGCCGAAGCCGCTT
GGAATAAGGCCGGTGTGCGTTTGTCTATATGTTA
