>Addgene plasmid #62191 | c3GIC9 | addgene partial sequence | sequence record 156338 | IRES-F 5'-TGGCTCTCCTCAAGCGTATT-3'
AGGATGCCCAGAAGGTACCCCATTGTATGGGATCTGATCTGGGGCCTCGGTGCACATGCTTTACATGTGT
TTAGTCGAGGTTAAAAAAACGTCTAGGCCCCCCGAACCACGGGGACGTGGTTTTCCTTTGAAAAACACGA
TGATAATATGGCCCTCGAGTATTGATCAGTGGATCCGGTGCCACCATGGACTATAAGGACCACGACGGAG
ACTACAAGGATCATGATATTGATTACAAAGACGATGACGATAAGATGGCCCCAAAGAAGAAGCGGAAGGT
CGGTATCCACGGAGTCCCAGCAGCCGACAAGAAGTACAGCATCGGCCTGGACATCGGCACCAACTCTGTG
GGCTGGGCCGTGATCACCGACGAGTACAAGGTGCCCAGCAAGAAATTCAAGGTGCTGGGCAACACCGACC
GGCACAGCATCAAGAAGAACCTGATCGGAGCCCTGCTGTTCGACAGCGGCGAAACAGCCGAGGCCACCCG
GCTGAAGAGAACCGCCAGAAGAAGATACACCAGACGGAAGAACCGGATCTGCTATCTGCAAGAGATCTTC
AGCAACGAGATGGCCAAGGTGGACGACAGCTTCTTCCACAGACTGGAAGAGTCCTTCCTGGTGGAAGAGG
ATAAGAAGCACGAGCGGCACCCCATCTTCGGCAACATCGTGGACGAGGTGGCCTACCACGAGAAGTACCC
CACCATCTACCACCTGAGAAAGAAACTGGTGGACAGCACCGACAAGGCCGACCTGCGGCTGATCTATCTG
GCCCTGGCCCACATGATCAAGTTCCGGGGCCACTTCCTGATCGAGGGCGACCTGAACCCCGACAACAGCG
ACGTGGACAAGCTGTTCATCCAGCTGGTGCAGACCTACAACCAGCTGTTCGAGGAAAACCCCATCAACGC
CAGCGGCGTGGACGCCAAGGCCATCCTGTCTGCCAGACTGAGCAAGAGCAGACGGCTGGAAAATCTGATC
GCCCAGCTGCCCGGCGAGAAGAAGAATGGCCTGTTCGGAAACCTGA
