>Addgene plasmid #62191 | c3GIC9 | addgene partial sequence | sequence record 156340 | Bglob-intron-R 5'-TTTGCCCCCTCCATATAACA-3'
GCGAAAAAGAAAGAACAATCAAGGGTCCCCAAACTCACCCTGAAGTTCTCAACGCTCGAGCACTGTGCTG
GCGAATTCTTACTTTTTCTTTTTTGCCTGGCCGGCCTTTTTCGTGGCCGCCGGCCTTTTGTCGCCTCCCA
GCTGAGACAGGTCGATCCGTGTCTCGTACAGGCCGGTGATGCTCTGGTGGATCAGGGTGGCGTCCAGCAC
CTCTTTGGTGCTGGTGTACCTCTTCCGGTCGATGGTGGTGTCAAAGTACTTGAAGGCGGCAGGGGCTCCC
AGATTGGTCAGGGTAAACAGGTGGATGATATTCTCGGCCTGCTCTCTGATGGGCTTATCCCGGTGCTTGT
TGTAGGCGGACAGCACTTTGTCCAGATTAGCGTCGGCCAGGATCACTCTCTTGGAGAACTCGCTGATCTG
CTCGATGATCTCGTCCAGGTAGTGCTTGTGCTGTTCCACAAACAGCTGTTTCTGCTCATTATCCTCGGGG
GAGCCCTTCAGCTTCTCATAGTGGCTGGCCAGGTACAGGAAGTTCACATATTTGGAGGGCAGGGCCAGTT
CGTTTCCCTTCTGCAGTTCGCCGGCAGAGGCCAGCATTCTCTTCCGGCCGTTTTCCAGCTCGAACAGGGA
GTACTTAGGCAGCTTGATGATCAGGTCCTTTTTCACTTCTTTGTAGCCCTTGGCTTCCAGAAAGTCGATG
GGATTCTTCTCGAAGCTGCTTCTTTCCATGATGGTGATCCCCAGCAGCTCTTTCACACTCTTCAGTTTCT
TGGACTTGCCCTTTTCCACTTTGGCCACCACCAGCACAGAATAGGCCACGGTGGGGCTGTCGAAGCCGCC
GTACTTCTTAGGGTCCCAGTCCTTCTTTCTGGCGATCAGCTTATCGCTGTTCCTCTTGGGCAGGATAGAC
TCTTTGCTGAAGCCGCCTGTCTGCACCTCGGTCTTTT
